>Addgene plasmid #142230 | TFORF0822 | addgene full sequence | sequence record 391454 | Addgene NGS Result
TTAATGTAGTCTTATGCAATACTCTTGTAGTCTTGCAACATGGTAACGATGAGTTAGCAACATGCCTTAC
AAGGAGAGAAAAAGCACCGTGCATGCCGATTGGTGGAAGTAAGGTGGTACGATCGTGCCTTATTAGGAAG
GCAACAGACGGGTCTGACATGGATTGGACGAACCACTGAATTGCCGCATTGCAGAGATATTGTATTTAAG
TGCCTAGCTCGATACATAAACGGGTCTCTCTGGTTAGACCAGATCTGAGCCTGGGAGCTCTCTGGCTAAC
TAGGGAACCCACTGCTTAAGCCTCAATAAAGCTTGCCTTGAGTGCTTCAAGTAGTGTGTGCCCGTCTGTT
GTGTGACTCTGGTAACTAGAGATCCCTCAGACCCTTTTAGTCAGTGTGGAAAATCTCTAGCAGTGGCGCC
CGAACAGGGACTTGAAAGCGAAAGGGAAACCAGAGGAGCTCTCTCGACGCAGGACTCGGCTTGCTGAAGC
GCGCACGGCAAGAGGCGAGGGGCGGCGACTGGTGAGTACGCCAAAAATTTTGACTAGCGGAGGCTAGAAG
GAGAGAGATGGGTGCGAGAGCGTCAGTATTAAGCGGGGGAGAATTAGATCGCGATGGGAAAAAATTCGGT
TAAGGCCAGGGGGAAAGAAAAAATATAAATTAAAACATATAGTATGGGCAAGCAGGGAGCTAGAACGATT
CGCAGTTAATCCTGGCCTGTTAGAAACATCAGAAGGCTGTAGACAAATACTGGGACAGCTACAACCATCC
CTTCAGACAGGATCAGAAGAACTTAGATCATTATATAATACAGTAGCAACCCTCTATTGTGTGCATCAAA
GGATAGAGATAAAAGACACCAAGGAAGCTTTAGACAAGATAGAGGAAGAGCAAAACAAAAGTAAGACCAC
CGCACAGCAAGCGGCCGCTGATCTTCAGACCTGGAGGAGGAGATATGAGGGACAATTGGAGAAGTGAATT
ATATAAATATAAAGTAGTAAAAATTGAACCATTAGGAGTAGCACCCACCAAGGCAAAGAGAAGAGTGGTG
CAGAGAGAAAAAAGAGCAGTGGGAATAGGAGCTTTGTTCCTTGGGTTCTTGGGAGCAGCAGGAAGCACTA
TGGGCGCAGCGTCAATGACGCTGACGGTACAGGCCAGACAATTATTGTCTGGTATAGTGCAGCAGCAGAA
CAATTTGCTGAGGGCTATTGAGGCGCAACAGCATCTGTTGCAACTCACAGTCTGGGGCATCAAGCAGCTC
CAGGCAAGAATCCTGGCTGTGGAAAGATACCTAAAGGATCAACAGCTCCTGGGGATTTGGGGTTGCTCTG
GAAAACTCATTTGCACCACTGCTGTGCCTTGGAATGCTAGTTGGAGTAATAAATCTCTGGAACAGATTTG
GAATCACACGACCTGGATGGAGTGGGACAGAGAAATTAACAATTACACAAGCTTAATACACTCCTTAATT
GAAGAATCGCAAAACCAGCAAGAAAAGAATGAACAAGAATTATTGGAATTAGATAAATGGGCAAGTTTGT
GGAATTGGTTTAACATAACAAATTGGCTGTGGTATATAAAATTATTCATAATGATAGTAGGAGGCTTGGT
AGGTTTAAGAATAGTTTTTGCTGTACTTTCTATAGTGAATAGAGTTAGGCAGGGATATTCACCATTATCG
TTTCAGACCCACCTCCCAACCCCGAGGGGACCCATGCATTGCATCTCAATTAGTCAGCAACCAGGTGTGG
AAAGTCCCCAGGCTCCCCAGCAGGCAGAAGTATGCAAAGCATGCGTCTCAATTAGTCAGCAACCATAGTC
CCGCCCCTAACTCCGCCCATCCCGCCCCTAACTCCGCCCAGTTCCGCCCATTCTCCGCCCCATGGCTGAC
TAATTTTTTTTATTTATGCAGAGGCCGAGGCCGCCTCGGCCTCTGAGCTATTCCAGAAGTAGTGAGGAGG
CTTTTTTGGAGGCCTAGGCTTTTGCAAAAAGCTTTCTAGAGGTACCACCGGAGCTTACCATGACCGAGTA
CAAGCCCACGGTGCGCCTCGCCACCCGCGACGACGTCCCCAGGGCCGTACGCACCCTCGCCGCCGCGTTC
GCCGACTACCCCGCCACGCGCCACACCGTCGATCCGGACCGCCACATCGAGCGGGTCACCGAGCTGCAAG
AACTCTTCCTCACGCGCGTCGGGCTCGACATCGGCAAGGTGTGGGTCGCGGACGACGGCGCCGCCGTGGC
GGTCTGGACCACGCCGGAGAGCGTCGAAGCGGGGGCGGTGTTCGCCGAGATCGGCCCGCGCATGGCCGAG
TTGAGCGGTTCCCGGCTGGCCGCGCAGCAACAGATGGAAGGCCTCCTGGCGCCGCACCGGCCCAAGGAGC
CCGCGTGGTTCCTGGCCACCGTCGGCGTCTCGCCCGACCACCAGGGCAAGGGTCTGGGCAGCGCCGTCGT
GCTCCCCGGAGTGGAGGCGGCCGAGCGCGCCGGGGTGCCCGCCTTCCTGGAGACCTCCGCGCCCCGCAAC
CTCCCCTTCTACGAGCGGCTCGGCTTCACCGTCACCGCCGACGTCGAGGTGCCCGAAGGACCGCGCACCT
GGTGCATGACCCGCAAGCCCGGTGCCAGTTAACGAATTCTAGATCTTGAGACAAATGGCAGTATTCATCC
ACAATTTTAAAAGAAAAGGGGGGATTGGGGGGTACAGTGCAGGGGAAAGAATAGTAGACATAATAGCAAC
AGACATACAAACTAAAGAATTACAAAAACAAATTACAAAAATTCAAAATTTTCGGGTTTATTACAGGGAC
AGCAGAGATCCACTTTGGCGCCGGCTCGAGGCCTGCAGGTGCAAAGATGGATAAAGTTTTAAACAGAGAG
GAATCTTTGCAGCTAATGGACCTTCTAGGTCTTGAAAGGAGTGGGAATTGGCTCCGGTGCCCGTCAGTGG
GCAGAGCGCACATCGCCCACAGTCCCCGAGAAGTTGGGGGGAGGGGTCGGCAATTGAACCGGTGCCTAGA
GAAGGTGGCGCGGGGTAAACTGGGAAAGTGATGTCGTGTACTGGCTCCGCCTTTTTCCCGAGGGTGGGGG
AGAACCGTATATAAGTGCAGTAGTCGCCGTGAACGTTCTTTTTCGCAACGGGTTTGCCGCCAGAACACAG
GTAAGTGCCGTGTGTGGTTCCCGCGGGCCTGGCCTCTTTACGGGTTATGGCCCTTGCGTGCCTTGAATTA
CTTCCACCTGGCTGCAGTACGTGATTCTTGATCCCGAGCTTCGGGTTGGAAGTGGGTGGGAGAGTTCGAG
GCCTTGCGCTTAAGGAGCCCCTTCGCCTCGTGCTTGAGTTGAGGCCTGGCCTGGGCGCTGGGGCCGCCGC
GTGCGAATCTGGTGGCACCTTCGCGCCTGTCTCGCTGCTTTCGATAAGTCTCTAGCCATTTAAAATTTTT
GATGACCTGCTGCGACGCTTTTTTTCTGGCAAGATAGTCTTGTAAATGCGGGCCAAGATCTGCACACTGG
TATTTCGGTTTTTGGGGCCGCGGGCGGCGACGGGGCCCGTGCGTCCCAGCGCACATGTTCGGCGAGGCGG
GGCCTGCGAGCGCGGCCACCGAGAATCGGACGGGGGTAGTCTCAAGCTGGCCGGCCTGCTCTGGTGCCTG
GCCTCGCGCCGCCGTGTATCGCCCCGCCCTGGGCGGCAAGGCTGGCCCGGTCGGCACCAGTTGCGTGAGC
GGAAAGATGGCCGCTTCCCGGCCCTGCTGCAGGGAGCTCAAAATGGAGGACGCGGCGCTCGGGAGAGCGG
GCGGGTGAGTCACCCACACAAAGGAAAAGGGCCTTTCCGTCCTCAGCCGTCGCTTCATGTGACTCCACGG
AGTACCGGGCGCCGTCCAGGCACCTCGATTAGTTCTCGAGCTTTTGGAGTACGTCGTCTTTAGGTTGGGG
GGAGGGGTTTTATGCGATGGAGTTTCCCCACACTGAGTGGGTGGAGACTGAAGTTAGGCCAGCTTGGCAC
TTGATGTAATTCTCCTTGGAATTTGCCCTTTTTGAGTTTGGATCTTGGTTCATTCTCAAGCCTCAGACAG
TGGTTCAAAGTTTTTTTCTTCCATTTCAGGTGTCGTGAGGCTAGCACCGCCACCATGTACTGGAAGCATG
AGAACGCCGCCCCGGCGTTGCCCGAGGGCTGCCGGCTGCCGGCCGAGGGCGGCCCCGCCACCGACCAGGT
GATGGCCCAGCCAGGGTCCGGCTGCAAAGCGACCACCCGCTGTCTTGAAGGGACCGCGCCGCCCGCCATG
GCTCAGTCTGACGCCGAGGCCCTGGCAGGAGCTCTGGACAAGGACGAGGGTCAGGCCTCCCCATGTACGC
CCAGCACGCCATCTGTCTGCTCACCGCCCTCTGCCGCCTCCTCCGTGCCGTCTGCAGGCAAGAACATCTG
CTCCAGCTGCGGCCTCGAGATCCTGGACCGATATCTGCTCAAGGTCAACAACCTCATCTGGCACGTGCGG
TGCCTCGAGTGCTCCGTGTGTCGCACGTCGCTGAGGCAGCAGAACAGCTGCTACATCAAGAACAAGGAGA
TCTTCTGCAAGATGGACTACTTCAGCCGATTCGGGACCAAGTGTGCCCGGTGCGGCCGACAGATCTACGC
CAGCGACTGGGTGCGGAGAGCTCGCGGCAACGCCTACCACCTGGCCTGCTTCGCCTGCTTCTCGTGCAAG
CGCCAGCTGTCCACTGGTGAGGAGTTCGGCCTGGTCGAGGAGAAGGTGCTCTGCCGCATCCACTACGACA
CCATGATTGAGAACCTCAAGAGGGCCGCCGAGAACGGGAACGGCCTCACGTTGGAGGGGGCAGTGCCCTC
GGAACAGGACAGTCAACCCAAGCCGGCCAAGCGCGCGCGGACGTCCTTCACCGCGGAACAGCTGCAGGTT
ATGCAGGCGCAGTTCGCGCAGGACAACAACCCCGACGCTCAGACGCTGCAGAAGCTGGCGGACATGACGG
GCCTCAGCCGGAGAGTCATCCAGGTGTGGTTTCAAAACTGCCGGGCGCGTCATAAAAAGCACACGCCGCA
ACACCCAGTGCCGCCCTCGGGGGCGCCCCCGTCCCGCCTTCCCTCCGCCCTGTCCGACGACATCCACTAC
ACCCCGTTCAGCAGCCCCGAGCGGGCGCGCATGGTCACCCTGCACGGCTACATTGAGAGTCATCCTTTTT
CAGTACTAACGCTGCCGGCACTTCCGCATCTGCCCGTGGGCGCCCCACAGCTGCCCCTCAGCCGCTAGTA
ATGAACTAGTCCGTAACTTGAAAGTATTTCGATTTCTTGGCTTTATATATCTTGTGGAAAGGACGAGGTA
GGCGTGTTATCAATTCCAACACGCGTTAAGTCGACAATCAACCTCTGGATTACAAAATTTGTGAAAGATT
GACTGGTATTCTTAACTATGTTGCTCCTTTTACGCTATGTGGATACGCTGCTTTAATGCCTTTGTATCAT
GCTATTGCTTCCCGTATGGCTTTCATTTTCTCCTCCTTGTATAAATCCTGGTTGCTGTCTCTTTATGAGG
AGTTGTGGCCCGTTGTCAGGCAACGTGGCGTGGTGTGCACTGTGTTTGCTGACGCAACCCCCACTGGTTG
GGGCATTGCCACCACCTGTCAGCTCCTTTCCGGGACTTTCGCTTTCCCCCTCCCTATTGCCACGGCGGAA
CTCATCGCCGCCTGCCTTGCCCGCTGCTGGACAGGGGCTCGGCTGTTGGGCACTGACAATTCCGTGGTGT
TGTCGGGGAAATCATCGTCCTTTCCTTGGCTGCTCGCCTGTGTTGCCACCTGGATTCTGCGCGGGACGTC
CTTCTGCTACGTCCCTTCGGCCCTCAATCCAGCGGACCTTCCTTCCCGCGGCCTGCTGCCGGCTCTGCGG
CCTCTTCCGCGTCTTCGCCTTCGCCCTCAGACGAGTCGGATCTCCCTTTGGGCCGCCTCCCCGCGTCGAC
TTTAAGACCAATGACTTACAAGGCAGCTGTAGATCTTAGCCACTTTTTAAAAGAAAAGGGGGGACTGGAA
GGGCTAATTCACTCCCAACGAAGACAAGATCTGCTTTTTGCTTGTACTGGGTCTCTCTGGTTAGACCAGA
TCTGAGCCTGGGAGCTCTCTGGCTAACTAGGGAACCCACTGCTTAAGCCTCAATAAAGCTTGCCTTGAGT
GCTTCAAGTAGTGTGTGCCCGTCTGTTGTGTGACTCTGGTAACTAGAGATCCCTCAGACCCTTTTAGTCA
GTGTGGAAAATCTCTAGCAGTACGTATAGTAGTTCATGTCATCTTATTATTCAGTATTTATAACTTGCAA
AGAAATGAATATCAGAGAGTGAGAGGAACTTGTTTATTGCAGCTTATAATGGTTACAAATAAAGCAATAG
CATCACAAATTTCACAAATAAAGCATTTTTTTCACTGCATTCTAGTTGTGGTTTGTCCAAACTCATCAAT
GTATCTTATCATGTCTGGCTCTAGCTATCCCGCCCCTAACTCCGCCCATCCCGCCCCTAACTCCGCCCAG
TTCCGCCCATTCTCCGCCCCATGGCTGACTAATTTTTTTTATTTATGCAGAGGCCGAGGCCGCCTCGGCC
TCTGAGCTATTCCAGAAGTAGTGAGGAGGCTTTTTTGGAGGCCTAGGGACGTACCCAATTCGCCCTATAG
TGAGTCGTATTACGCGCGCTCACTGGCCGTCGTTTTACAACGTCGTGACTGGGAAAACCCTGGCGTTACC
CAACTTAATCGCCTTGCAGCACATCCCCCTTTCGCCAGCTGGCGTAATAGCGAAGAGGCCCGCACCGATC
GCCCTTCCCAACAGTTGCGCAGCCTGAATGGCGAATGGG
[124 nt withheld, positions 6830-6953]
C
[91 nt withheld, positions 6955-7045]
A
[49 nt withheld, positions 7047-7095]
CCTTTGACGTTGGAGTCCACGTTCTTT
[37 nt withheld, positions 7123-7159]
ACCCTATCTCGGTCTATTCTTTTGATTTATAAGGGATTTTGCCGATTTCGGCCTATTGGTTAAAAAATGA
GCTGATTTAACAAAAATTTAACGCGAATTTTAACAAAATATTAACGCTTACAATTTAGGTGGCACTTTTC
GGGGAAATGTGCGCGGAACCCCTATTTGTTTATTTTTCTAAATACATTCAAATATGTATCCGCTCATGAG
ACAATAACCCTGATAAATGCTTCAATAATATTGAAAAAGGAAGAGTATGAGTATTCAACATTTCCGTGTC
GCCCTTATTCCCTTTTTTGCGGCATTTTGCCTTCCTGTTTTTGCTCACCCAGAAACGCTGGTGAAAGTAA
AAGATGCTGAAGATCAGTTGGGTGCACGAGTGGGTTACATCGAACTGGATCTCAACAGCGGTAAGATCCT
TGAGAGTTTTCGCCCCGAAGAACGTTTTCCAATGATGAGCACTTTTAAAGTTCTGCTATGTGGCGCGGTA
TTATCCCGTATTGACGCCGGGCAAGAGCAACTCGGTCGCCGCATACACTATTCTCAGAATGACTTGGTTG
AGTACTCACCAGTCACAGAAAAGCATCTTACGGATGGCATGACAGTAAGAGAATTATGCAGTGCTGCCAT
AACCATGAGTGATAACACTGCGGCCAACTTACTTCTGACAACGATCGGAGGACCGAAGGAGCTAACCGCT
TTTTTGCACAACATGGGGGATCATGTAACTCGCCTTGATCGTTGGGAACCGGAGCTGAATGAAGCCATAC
CAAACGACGAGCGTGACACCACGATGCCTGTAGCAATGGCAACAACGTTGCGCAAACTATTAACTGGCGA
ACTACTTACTCTAGCTTCCCGGCAACAATTAATAGACTGGATGGAGGCGGATAAAGTTGCAGGACCACTT
CTGCGCTCGGCCCTTCCGGCTGGCTGGTTTATTGCTGATAAATCTGGAGCCGGTGAGCGTGGGTCTCGCG
GTATCATTGCAGCACTGGGGCCAGATGGTAAGCCCTCCCGTATCGTAGTTATCTACACGACGGGGAGTCA
GGCAACTATGGATGAACGAAATAGACAGATCGCTGAGATAGGTGCCTCACTGATTAAGCATTGGTAACTG
TCAGACCAAGTTTACTCATATATACTTTAGATTGATTTAAAACTTCATTTTTAATTTAAAAGGATCTAGG
TGAAGATCCTTTTTGATAATCTCATGACCAAAATCCCTTAACGTGAGTTTTCGTTCCACTGAGCGTCAGA
CCCCGTAGAAAAGATCAAAGGATCTTCTTGAGATCCTTTTTTTCTGCGCGTAATCTGCTGCTTGCAAACA
AAAAAACCACCGCTACCAGCGGTGGTTTGTTTGCCGGATCAAGAGCTACCAACTCTTTTTCCGAAGGTAA
CTGGCTTCAGCAGAGCGCAGATACCAAATACTGTTCTTCTAGTGTAGCCGTAGTTAGGCCACCACTTCAA
GAACTCTGTAGCACCGCCTACATACCTCGCTCTGCTAATCCTGTTACCAGTGGCTGCTGCCAGTGGCGAT
AAGTCGTGTCTTACCGGGTTGGACTCAAGACGATAGTTACCGGATAAGGCGCAGCGGTCGGGCTGAACGG
GGGGTTCGTGCACACAGCCCAGCTTGGAGCGAACGACCTACACCGAACTGAGATACCTACAGCGTGAGCT
ATGAGAAAGCGCCACGCTTCCCGAAGGGAGAAAGGCGGACAGGTATCCGGTAAGCGGCAGGGTCGGAACA
GGAGAGCGCACGAGGGAGCTTCCAGGGGGAAACGCCTGGTATCTTTATAGTCCTGTCGGGTTTCGCCACC
TCTGACTTGAGCGTCGATTTTTGTGATGCTCGTCAGGGGGGCGGAGCCTATGGAAAAACGCCAGCAACGC
GGCCTTTTTACGGTTCCTGGCCTTTTGCTGGCCTTTTGCTCACATGTTCTTTCCTGCGTTATCCCCTGAT
TCTGTGGATAACCGTATTACCGCCTTTGAGTGAGCTGATACCGCTCGCCGCAGCCGAACGACCGAGCGCA
GCGAGTCAGTGAGCGAGGAAGCGGAAGAGCGCCCAATACGCAAACCGCCTCTCCCCGCGCGTTGGCCGAT
TCATTAATGCAGCTGGCACGACAGGTTTCCCGACTGGAAAGCGGGCAGTGAGCGCAACGCAATTAATGTG
AGTTAGCTCACTCATTAGGCACCCCAGGCTTTACACTTTATGCTTCCGGCTCGTATGTTGTGTGGAATTG
TGAGCGGATAACAATTTCACACAGGAAACAGCTATGACCATGATTACGCCAAGCGCGCAATTAACCCTCA
CTAAAGGGAACAAAAGCTGGAGCTGCAAGC
Features (pLannotate 1.2.2; 31 found; start..end, strand, type, name):
      5..231     +  promoter       RSV promoter: Rous sarcoma virus enhancer/promoter
    232..412     +  LTR            5' LTR (truncated): truncated 5' long terminal repeat (LTR) from HIV-1
    459..584     +  misc_feature   HIV-1 Ψ: packaging signal of human immunodeficiency virus type 1
    568..931     +  CDS            HIV-1 gag (fragment): gag protein from human immunodeficiency virus 1; gag
   1077..1310    +  misc_feature   RRE: The Rev response element (RRE) of HIV-1 allows for Rev-dependent mRNA export from the nucleus to the cytoplasm.
   1687..1713    +  CDS            Rev (fragment): human immunodeficiency virus 1 (HIV-1) Rev protein; rev; enhances nuclear export of unspliced and incompletely spliced viral mRNAs
   1720..1743    +  promoter       SV40 promoter (fragment): SV40 early promoter
   1744..1815    +  promoter       SV40 promoter (fragment): SV40 enhancer and early promoter
   1839..1974    +  rep_origin     SV40 ori: SV40 origin of replication
   2020..2616    +  CDS            PuroR (fragment): puromycin N-acetyltransferase; pac from Streptomyces; confers resistance to puromycin
   2665..2782    +  misc_feature   cPPT/CTS: central polypurine tract and central termination sequence of HIV-1
   2847..2913    +  CDS            small t antigen (fragment): SV40 (simian virus 40) small t antigen
   2920..4098    +  promoter       EF-1α promoter: strong constitutive promoter for human elongation factor EF-1α
   4202..5173    +  CDS            LHX6 (fragment): LHX6_HUMAN - Also known as LHX6.1. Experimental evidence at protein level: Swiss-Prot protein existence level 1. Probable transcription factor required for the expression of a subset of genes involved in interneurons migration and development. Functions in the specification of cortical interneuron subtypes and in the migration of GABAergic interneuron precursors from the subpallium to the cerebral cortex (By similarity). From Homo sapiens (Human).
   5261..5314    +  promoter       U6 promoter (fragment): RNA polymerase III promoter for human U6 snRNA
   5356..5944    +  misc_feature   WPRE: woodchuck hepatitis virus posttranscriptional regulatory element
   5995..6014    +  misc_feature   cPPT/CTS (fragment): central polypurine tract and central termination sequence of HIV-1
   6016..6249    +  LTR            3' LTR (ΔU3): self-inactivating 3' long terminal repeat (LTR) from HIV-1
   6327..6448    +  polyA_signal   SV40 poly(A) signal: SV40 polyadenylation signal
   6488..6623    +  rep_origin     SV40 ori: SV40 origin of replication
   6644..6662    -  promoter       T7 promoter: promoter for bacteriophage T7 RNA polymerase
   6670..6825    +  CDS            lacZα (fragment): LacZα fragment of β-galactosidase; lacZ fragment
   6830..7258    +  rep_origin     f1 ori (sequence partly withheld): f1 bacteriophage origin of replication; arrow indicates direction of (+) strand synthesis
   7311..7415    +  promoter       AmpR promoter: bla
   7416..8276    +  CDS            AmpR: β-lactamase; bla; confers resistance to ampicillin, carbenicillin, and related antibiotics
   8447..9035    +  rep_origin     ori: high-copy-number ColE1/pMB1/pBR322/pUC origin of replication
   9218..9310    +  CDS            lacI (fragment): lac repressor; lacI; The lac repressor binds to the lac operator to inhibit transcription in E. coli. This inhibition can be relieved by adding lactose or isopropyl-β-D-thiogalactopyranoside (IPTG).
   9323..9344    +  protein_bind   CAP binding site: CAP binding activates transcription in the presence of cAMP. E. coli catabolite activator protein
   9359..9389    +  promoter       lac promoter: promoter for the E. coli lac operon
   9397..9413    +  protein_bind   lac operator: The lac repressor binds to the lac operator to inhibit transcription in E. coli. This inhibition can be relieved by adding lactose or isopropyl-β-D-thiogalactopyranoside (IPTG). lac repressor encoded by lacI
   9458..9476    +  promoter       T3 promoter: promoter for bacteriophage T3 RNA polymerase
