[The description below was written by a language model from this plasmid's Addgene catalogue record and pLannotate feature annotations shown in this document.]
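Description:
TFORF0822 is a lentiviral mammalian expression plasmid built on the pLX_TRC317 backbone and carrying the human transcription factor LHX6 as its open reading frame. It belongs to a barcoded transcription factor ORF collection in which each construct carries a unique 24-bp barcode, so that the factor delivered to a cell can be identified in pooled overexpression screens, such as screens for directed differentiation. The barcode is not annotated as a separate feature in the table. In bacteria the plasmid is maintained by a high-copy ColE1/pUC-type origin and selected with ampicillin through the AmpR β-lactamase gene. An f1 origin and remnants of a lacZα/lac promoter cloning region flanked by T7 and T3 promoters are also present in the backbone. The depositor warns that recombination can occur during propagation, as is common for LTR-containing vectors.

The viral portion has a third-generation, self-inactivating layout. An RSV promoter drives a truncated HIV-1 5' LTR, followed by the Ψ packaging signal with a gag fragment, the RRE for Rev-dependent nuclear export, a cPPT/CTS element, and a ΔU3 3' LTR followed by an SV40 polyadenylation signal. Two expression units lie between the LTRs. An SV40 early promoter drives puromycin N-acetyltransferase for selection of transduced cells, and the strong constitutive EF-1α promoter drives the LHX6 ORF. A WPRE downstream of the ORF enhances transcript stability and expression. The annotation matches only part of the stated 1,235-bp insert to LHX6, which may reflect the particular isoform encoded. LHX6 is a probable transcription factor involved in cortical interneuron specification and migration.
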