Addgene plasmid #142230: TFORF0822
Purpose: Lentiviral vector for overexpressing transcription factor ORFs with unique 24-bp barcodes. Barcodes facilitate identification of transcription factors in pooled screens.
Depositing lab: Feng Zhang. Depositing organization: Broad Institute. Publication: A transcription factor atlas of directed differentiation. Joung J, Ma S, Tay T, Geiger-Schuller KR, Kirchgatterer PC, Verdine VK, Guo B, Arias-Garcia MA, Allen WE, Singh A, Kuksenko O, Abudayyeh OO, Gootenberg JS, Fu Z, Macrae RK, Buenrostro JD, Regev A, Zhang F. Cell. 2023 Jan 5;186(1):209-229.e26. doi: 10.1016/j.cell.2022.11.026. PubMed 36608654.
Backbone
  Vector backbone: pLX_TRC317
  Backbone manufacturer: Broad Institute Genetic Perturbation Platform
  Backbone size w/o insert (bp): 8264
  Vector type: Mammalian Expression, Lentiviral
  Selectable markers: Puromycin
Growth in bacteria
  Bacterial resistance: Ampicillin, 100 μg/mL
  Growth temperature: 37°C
  Growth strain: NEB Stable
  Copy number: High Copy
Gene/Insert
  Gene/Insert name: LHX6
  Species: H. sapiens (human)
  Insert size (bp): 1235
  Entrez Gene: LHX6 (a.k.a. LHX6.1)
  Promoter: EF1a
  Cloning method: Unknown
  Sequencing primers: 5′ GGGTGGAGACTGAAGTTAGGCCAG; 3′ CACATAGCGTAAAAGGAGCAACATAG
Terms and licenses: Academic/Nonprofit Terms; Industry Terms: Not Available to Industry
Depositor comments: NM_199160,ENST00000340587 . The transcription factor ORF portion of this plasmid was synthesized by Genewiz. Please test multiple small colonies in case of plasmid recombination. To make this collection available in a timely manner, a portion of this collection was not fully sequenced by Addgene. If an Addgene verified full plasmid sequence is not available, please contact us prior to placing an order to request the full sequence.
How to cite: TFORF0822 was a gift from Feng Zhang (Addgene plasmid # 142230 ; http://n2t.net/addgene:142230 ; RRID:Addgene_142230)
