>Addgene plasmid #142230 | TFORF0822 | depositor partial sequence | sequence record 278828 | Insert
ACCGCCACCATGTACTGGAAGCATGAGAACGCCGCCCCGGCGTTGCCCGAGGGCTGCCGGCTGCCGGCCG
AGGGCGGCCCCGCCACCGACCAGGTGATGGCCCAGCCAGGGTCCGGCTGCAAAGCGACCACCCGCTGTCT
TGAAGGGACCGCGCCGCCCGCCATGGCTCAGTCTGACGCCGAGGCCCTGGCAGGAGCTCTGGACAAGGAC
GAGGGTCAGGCCTCCCCATGTACGCCCAGCACGCCATCTGTCTGCTCACCGCCCTCTGCCGCCTCCTCCG
TGCCGTCTGCAGGCAAGAACATCTGCTCCAGCTGCGGCCTCGAGATCCTGGACCGATATCTGCTCAAGGT
CAACAACCTCATCTGGCACGTGCGGTGCCTCGAGTGCTCCGTGTGTCGCACGTCGCTGAGGCAGCAGAAC
AGCTGCTACATCAAGAACAAGGAGATCTTCTGCAAGATGGACTACTTCAGCCGATTCGGGACCAAGTGTG
CCCGGTGCGGCCGACAGATCTACGCCAGCGACTGGGTGCGGAGAGCTCGCGGCAACGCCTACCACCTGGC
CTGCTTCGCCTGCTTCTCGTGCAAGCGCCAGCTGTCCACTGGTGAGGAGTTCGGCCTGGTCGAGGAGAAG
GTGCTCTGCCGCATCCACTACGACACCATGATTGAGAACCTCAAGAGGGCCGCCGAGAACGGGAACGGCC
TCACGTTGGAGGGGGCAGTGCCCTCGGAACAGGACAGTCAACCCAAGCCGGCCAAGCGCGCGCGGACGTC
CTTCACCGCGGAACAGCTGCAGGTTATGCAGGCGCAGTTCGCGCAGGACAACAACCCCGACGCTCAGACG
CTGCAGAAGCTGGCGGACATGACGGGCCTCAGCCGGAGAGTCATCCAGGTGTGGTTTCAAAACTGCCGGG
CGCGTCATAAAAAGCACACGCCGCAACACCCAGTGCCGCCCTCGGGGGCGCCCCCGTCCCGCCTTCCCTC
CGCCCTGTCCGACGACATCCACTACACCCCGTTCAGCAGCCCCGAGCGGGCGCGCATGGTCACCCTGCAC
GGCTACATTGAGAGTCATCCTTTTTCAGTACTAACGCTGCCGGCACTTCCGCATCTGCCCGTGGGCGCCC
CACAGCTGCCCCTCAGCCGCTAGTAATGAACTAGTCCGTAACTTGAAAGTATTTCGATTTCTTGGCTTTA
TATATCTTGTGGAAAGGACGAGGTAGGCGTGTTATCAATTCCAAC
