>Addgene plasmid #142230 | TFORF0822 | depositor partial sequence | sequence record 278829 | Barcode
GGTAGGCGTGTTATCAATTCCAAC
